>Addgene plasmid #170331 | pKm | addgene full sequence | sequence record 337560 | Addgene NGS Result
CTCCGGGGCTTGTTGATCGACTGCGCGGCCTTCGGCCTTGCCCAAGGTGGCGCTGCCCCCTTGGAACCCC
CGCACTCGCCGCCGTGAGGCTCGGGGGGCAGGCGGGCGGGCTTCGCCCTTCGACTGCCCCCACTCGCATA
GGCTTGGGTCGTTCCAGGCGCGTCAAGGCCAAGCCGCTGCGCGGTCGCTGCGCGAGCCTTGACCCGCCTT
CCTCTTGGTGTCCAACCGGCAAGCGAAGCGCGCAGGCCGCAGGCCGGAGGCTTTTCCCCAGAGAAAATTA
AAAAAATTGATGGGGCAAGGCCGCAGGCCGCGCAGTTGGAGCCGGTGGGTATGTGGTCGAAGGCTGGGTA
GCCGGTGGGCAATCCCTGTGGTCAAGCTCGTGGGCAGGCGCAGCCTGTCCATCAGCTTGTCCAGCAGGGT
TGTCCACGGGCCGAGCGAAGCGAGCCAGCCGGTGGCCGCTCGCGGCCATCGTCCACATATCCACGGGCTG
GCAAGGGAGCGCAGCGACCGCGCAGGGCGAAGCCCGGAGAGCAAGCCCGTAGGGGGTTACTCTAGGGCGG
CGGATTTGTCCTACTCAGGAGAGCGTTCACCGACAAACAACAGATAAAACGAAAGGCCCAGTCTTTCGAC
TGAGCCTTTCGTTTTATTTGATGCCTGCCGAATTCGGATCCGGAGTCTAGAGGATCCCCGGGTACCCGCT
CTTGGACTCCTGTTGATAGATCCAGTAATGACCTCAGAACTCCATCTGGATTTGTTCAGAACGCTCGGTT
GCCGCCGGGCGTTTTTTATTGGTGAGAATCCAGGCAATTGTGTCTCAAAATCTCTGATGTTACATTGCAC
AAGATAAAAATATATCATCATGAACAATAAAACTGTCTGCTTACATAAACAGTAATACAAGGGGTGTTAT
GAGCCATATTCAGCGTGAAACGAGCTGTAGCCGTCCGCGTCTGAACAGCAACATGGATGCGGATCTGTAT
GGCTATAAATGGGCGCGTGATAACGTGGGTCAGAGCGGCGCGACCATTTATCGTCTGTATGGCAAACCGG
ATGCGCCGGAACTGTTTCTGAAACATGGCAAAGGCAGCGTGGCGAACGATGTGACCGATGAAATGGTGCG
TCTGAACTGGCTGACCGAATTTATGCCGCTGCCGACCATTAAACATTTTATTCGCACCCCGGATGATGCG
TGGCTGCTGACCACCGCGATTCCGGGCAAAACCGCGTTTCAGGTGCTGGAAGAATATCCGGATAGCGGCG
AAAACATTGTGGATGCGCTGGCCGTGTTTCTGCGTCGTCTGCATAGCATTCCGGTGTGCAACTGCCCGTT
TAACAGCGATCGTGTGTTTCGTCTGGCCCAGGCGCAGAGCCGTATGAACAACGGCCTGGTGGATGCGAGC
GATTTTGATGATGAACGTAACGGCTGGCCGGTGGAACAGGTGTGGAAAGAAATGCATAAACTGCTGCCGT
TTAGCCCGGATAGCGTGGTGACCCACGGCGATTTTAGCCTGGATAACCTGATTTTCGATGAAGGCAAACT
GATTGGCTGCATTGATGTGGGCCGTGTGGGCATTGCGGATCGTTATCAGGATCTGGCCATTCTGTGGAAC
TGCCTGGGCGAATTTAGCCCGAGCCTGCAAAAACGTCTGTTTCAGAAATATGGCATTGATAATCCGGATA
TGAACAAACTGCAATTTCATCTGATGCTGGATGAATTTTTCTAATAATTAATTGAACTACTTTTCCGCTG
CATAACCCTGCTTCGGGGTCATTATAGCGATTTTTTCGGTATATCCATCCTTTTTCGCACGATATACAGG
ATTTTGCCAAAGGGTTCGTGTAGACTTTCCTTGGTGTATCCAACGGCGTCAGCCGGGCAGGATAGGTGAA
GTAGGCCCACCCGCGAGCGGGTGTTCCTTCTTCACTGTCCCTTATTCGCACCTGGCGGTGCTCAACGGGA
ATCCTGCTCTGCGAGGCTGGCCGTAGGCCGGCCCTACCGGCGCGGCAGCGTTACCCGTGTCGGCGGCTCC
AACGGCTCGCCATCGTCCAGAAAACACGGCTCATCGGGCATCGGCAGGCGCTGCTGCCCGCGCCGTTCCC
ATTCCTCCGTTTCGGTCAAGGCTGGCAGGTCTGGTTCCATGCCCGGAATGCCGGGCTGGCTGGGCGGCTC
CTCGCCGGGGCCGGTCGGTAGTTGCTGCTCGCCCGGATACAGGGTCGGGATGCGGCGCAGGTCGCCATGC
CCCAACAGCGATTCGTCCTGGTCGTCGTGATCAACCACCACGGCGGCACTGAACACCGACAGGCGCAACT
GGTCGCGGGGCTGGCCCCACGCCACGCGGTCATTGACCACGTAGGCCGACACGGTGCCGGGGCCGTTGAG
CTTCACGACGGAGATCCAGCGCTCGGCCACCAAGTCCTTGACTGCGTATTGGACCGTCCGCAAAGAACGT
CCGATGAGCTTGGAAAGAGTCTTTTGGCTGACCACCACGGCGTTCTGGTGGCCCATCTGCGCGACGAGGT
GATGCAGCAGCATTGCCGCCGTGGGTTTCCTCGCAATAAGCCCGGCCCACGCCTCATGCGCTTTGCGTTC
CGTTTGGACCCAGTGACCGGGCTTGTTCTTGGCTTGAATGCCGATTTCTCTGGACTGCGTGGCCATGCTT
ATCTCCATGCGGTAGGGGTGCCGCACGGTTGCGGCACCATGCGCAATCAGCTGCAACTTTTCGGCAGCGC
GACAACAATTATGCGTTGCGTAAAAGTGGCAGTCAATTACAGATTTTCTTTAACCTACGCAATGAGCTAT
TGCGGGGGGTGCCGCAATGAGCTGTTGCGTACCCCCCTTTTTTAAGTTGTTGATTTTTAAGTCTTTCGCA
TTTCGCCCTATATCTAGTTCTTTGGTGCCCAAAGAAGGGCACCCCTGCGGGGTTCCCCCACGCCTTCGGC
GCGGCTCCCCCTCCGGCAAAAAGTGGCCC
Features (pLannotate 1.2.2; 7 found; start..end, strand, type, name):
    564..650     -  terminator     rrnB T1 terminator: Escherichia coli rrnB; transcription terminator T1 from the E. coli rrnB gene
    676..696     -  misc_feature   MCS (fragment): pUC18/19 multiple cloning site
    705..799     +  terminator     lambda t0 terminator: transcription terminator from phage lambda
    909..1721    +  CDS            aphA1: KKA1_ECOLX - Also known as nptI. Protein inferred from homology: Swiss-Prot protein existence level 3. Resistance to kanamycin and structurally-related aminoglycosides, including amikacin. From Escherichia coli.
   1875..1983    +  oriT           oriT: incP origin of transfer
   1994..2656    -  CDS            pBBR1 Rep: replication protein for the broad-host-range plasmid pBBR1 from Bordetella bronchiseptica
   2657..459     -  rep_origin     pBBR1 oriV (across the origin): replication origin of the broad-host-range plasmid pBBR1 from Bordetella bronchiseptica; requires the pBBR1 Rep protein for replication
