[The description below was written by a language model from this plasmid's Addgene catalogue record and pLannotate feature annotations shown in this document.]
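Description:
pKm is a small (about 3 kb) empty bacterial backbone vector intended as a starting point for building other clones. It carries no insert. It is classed as a bacterial expression vector, but no promoter is annotated upstream of the cloning region, so any expression signals would presumably have to come in with the cloned fragment. The plasmid was deposited in connection with work on CRISPR-mediated base editing in Sinorhizobium meliloti, which suggests it served as the chassis for constructs used in that rhizobial host, although the record itself states only the general cloning purpose.

Replication relies on the pBBR1 system from Bordetella bronchiseptica: the pBBR1 oriV, which spans the sequence numbering origin, together with the adjacent pBBR1 Rep coding sequence that the origin requires. This replicon functions in a wide range of Gram-negative bacteria, allowing the plasmid to be built and maintained in E. coli and then used in other species. The record lists it as low copy. An incP origin of transfer (oriT) sits next to the replicon, so the plasmid can be mobilised by conjugation when transfer functions are supplied in trans by a helper strain or plasmid, a common route into rhizobia. Selection is by kanamycin through aphA1 (nptI), an aminoglycoside phosphotransferase gene.

The cloning region is a short fragment of the pUC18/19 multiple cloning site. It is flanked by the rrnB T1 terminator on one side and the phage lambda t0 terminator on the other. This arrangement should insulate inserted cassettes from read-through transcription into or out of the resistance gene and replicon.
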