Addgene plasmid #170331: pKm
Purpose: (Empty Backbone) backbone vector for clone construction
Depositing lab: Deqiang Duanmu. Depositing organization: Huazhong Agricultural University. Publication: Highly Efficient CRISPR-Mediated Base Editing in Sinorhizobium meliloti. Wang L, Xiao Y, Wei X, Pan J, Duanmu D. Front Microbiol. 2021 Jun 18;12:686008. doi: 10.3389/fmicb.2021.686008. eCollection 2021. PubMed 34220774.
Backbone
  Vector backbone: pKm
  Vector type: Bacterial Expression
Growth in bacteria
  Bacterial resistance: Kanamycin, 50 μg/mL
  Growth temperature: 37°C
  Growth strain: DH5alpha
  Copy number: Low Copy
Gene/Insert
  Gene/Insert name: None
Terms and licenses: Academic/Nonprofit Terms; Industry Terms: Not Available to Industry
How to cite: pKm was a gift from Deqiang Duanmu (Addgene plasmid # 170331 ; http://n2t.net/addgene:170331 ; RRID:Addgene_170331)
